>Addgene plasmid #164721 | pYPQ269E2 | addgene full sequence | sequence record 325393 | Addgene NGS Result
TGGACCAGCCAGGACAGAAATGCCTCGACTTCGCTGCTACCCAAGGTTGCCGGGTGACGCACACCGTGGA
AACGGATGAAGGCACGAACCCAGTGGACATAAGCCTGTTCGGTTCGTAAGCTGTAATGCAAGTAGCGTAT
GCGCTCACGCAACTGGTCCAGAACCTTGACCGAACGCAGCGGTGGTAACGGCGCAGTGGCGGTTTTCATG
GCTTGTTATGACTGTTTTTTTGGGGTACAGTCTATGCCTCGGGCATCCAAGCAGCAAGCGCGTTACGCCG
TGGGTCGATGTTTGATGTTATGGAGCAGCAACGATGTTACGCAGCAGGGCAGTCGCCCTAAAACAAAGTT
AAACATTATGAGGGAAGCGGTGATCGCCGAAGTATCGACTCAACTATCAGAGGTAGTTGGCGTCATCGAG
CGCCATCTCGAACCGACGTTGCTGGCCGTACATTTGTACGGCTCCGCAGTGGATGGCGGCCTGAAGCCAC
ACAGTGATATTGATTTGCTGGTTACGGTGACCGTAAGGCTTGATGAAACAACGCGGCGAGCTTTGATCAA
CGACCTTTTGGAAACTTCGGCTTCCCCTGGAGAGAGCGAGATTCTCCGCGCTGTAGAAGTCACCATTGTT
GTGCACGACGACATCATTCCGTGGCGTTATCCAGCTAAGCGCGAACTGCAATTTGGAGAATGGCAGCGCA
ATGACATTCTTGCAGGTATCTTCGAGCCAGCCACGATCGACATTGATCTGGCTATCTTGCTGACAAAAGC
AAGAGAACATAGCGTTGCCTTGGTAGGTCCAGCGGCGGAGGAACTCTTTGATCCGGTTCCTGAACAGGAT
CTATTTGAGGCGCTAAATGAAACCTTAACGCTATGGAACTCGCCGCCCGACTGGGCTGGCGATGAGCGAA
ATGTAGTGCTTACGTTGTCCCGCATTTGGTACAGCGCAGTAACCGGCAAAATCGCGCCGAAGGATGTCGC
TGCCGACTGGGCAATGGAGCGCCTGCCGGCCCAGTATCAGCCCGTCATACTTGAAGCTAGACAGGCTTAT
CTTGGACAAGAAGAAGATCGCTTGGCCTCGCGCGCAGATCAGTTGGAAGAATTTGTCCACTACGTGAAAG
GCGAGATCACCAAGGTAGTCGGCAAATAACCCTCGAGCCACCCATGACCAAAATCCCTTAACGTGAGTTA
CGCGTCGTTCCACTGAGCGTCAGACCCCGTAGAAAAGATCAAAGGATCTTCTTGAGATCCTTTTTTTCTG
CGCGTAATCTGCTGCTTGCAAACAAAAAAACCACCGCTACCAGCGGTGGTTTGTTTGCCGGATCAAGAGC
TACCAACTCTTTTTCCGAAGGTAACTGGCTTCAGCAGAGCGCAGATACCAAATACTGTTCTTCTAGTGTA
GCCGTAGTTAGGCCACCACTTCAAGAACTCTGTAGCACCGCCTACATACCTCGCTCTGCTAATCCTGTTA
CCAGTGGCTGCTGCCAGTGGCGATAAGTCGTGTCTTACCGGGTTGGACTCAAGACGATAGTTACCGGATA
AGGCGCAGCGGTCGGGCTGAACGGGGGGTTCGTGCACACAGCCCAGCTTGGAGCGAACGACCTACACCGA
ACTGAGATACCTACAGCGTGAGCTATGAGAAAGCGCCACGCTTCCCGAAGGGAGAAAGGCGGACAGGTAT
CCGGTAAGCGGCAGGGTCGGAACAGGAGAGCGCACGAGGGAGCTTCCAGGGGGAAACGCCTGGTATCTTT
ATAGTCCTGTCGGGTTTCGCCACCTCTGACTTGAGCGTCGATTTTTGTGATGCTCGTCAGGGGGGCGGAG
CCTATGGAAAAACGCCAGCAACGCGGCCTTTTTACGGTTCCTGGCCTTTTGCTGGCCTTTTGCTCACATG
TTCTTTCCTGCGTTATCCCCTGATTCTGTGGATAACCGTATTACCGCCTTTGAGTGAGCTGATACCGCTC
GCCGCAGCCGAACGACCGAGCGCAGCGAGTCAGTGAGCGAGGAAGCGGAAGAGCGCCCAATACGCAAACC
GCCTCTCCCCGCGCGTTGGCCGATTCATTAATGCAGCTGGCACGACAGGTTTCCCGACTGGAAAGCGGGC
AGTGAGCGCAACGCAATTAATACGCGTACCGCGAGCCAGGAAGAGTTTGTAGAAACGCAAAAAGGCCATC
CGTCAGGATGGCCTTCTGCTTAGTTTGATGCCTGGCAGTTTATGGCGGGCGTCCTGCCCGCCACCCTCCG
GGCCGTTGCTTCACAACGTTCAAATCCGCTCCCGGCGGATTTGTCCTACTCAGGAGAGCGTTCACCGACA
AACAACAGATAAAACGAAAGGCCCAGTCTTCCGACTGAGCCTTTCGTTTTATTTGATGCCTGGCAGTTCC
CTACTCTCGCGTTAACGCTTGCATGGATGTTTTCCCAGTCACGACGTTGTAAAACGACGGCCAGTCTTAA
GCTCGGGCCCCAAATAATGATTTTATTTTGACTGATAGTGACCTGTTCGTTGCAACAAATTGATGAGCAA
TGCTTTTTTATAATGCCAACTTTGTACAAAAAAGCAGGCTCCGAATTCGCCCTTCATGGAGGCCTCTCCG
GCTTCAGGTCCTCGCCATCTCATGGACCCCCATATCTTTACCTCCAATTTCAATAACGGCATTGGCAGGC
ACAAGACATACCTCTGTTATGAGGTCGAGCGGCTCGATAACGGAACCTCAGTGAAGATGGACCAACACAG
GGGTTTCCTTCATAACCAAGCGAAAAATCTCCTTTGCGGTTTCTATGGGCGGCACGCGGAGCTGAGATTC
TTGGATTTGGTCCCGAGCCTCCAGCTGGATCCCGCGCAAATATACCGCGTCACTTGGTTCATATCATGGA
GCCCGTGCTTTAGCTGGGGGTGTGCCGGTGAGGTTCGCGCGTTCCTCCAGGAAAACACCCATGTTCGCCT
CCGGATTTTCGCAGCGAGGATTTTCGACTATGATCCACTTTACAAAGAGGCCCTCCAAATGCTTAGAGAT
GCTGGGGCTCAAGTTTCAATTATGACATACGACGAGTTTAAGCATTGTTGGGACACTTTTGTCGATCATC
AGGGTTGTCCCTTCCAGCCGTGGGATGGTCTTGATGAGCATTCGCAAGCTTTGAGTGGCAGGCTTCGCGC
GATACTTCAGAACCAGGGTAACTCAGGTTCTGAGACCCCTGGCACAAGTGAGTCAGCAACACCCGAGTCC
ACCATGGATTACAAGGACCACGACGGGGATTACAAGGACCACGACATTGATTACAAGGATGATGATGACA
AGATGGCTCCGAAGAAGAAGAGGAAGGTTGGCATCCACGGGGTGCCAGCTGCTGACAAGAAGTACTCGAT
CGGCCTCGCTATTGGGACTAACTCTGTTGGCTGGGCCGTGATCACCGACGAGTACAAGGTGCCCTCAAAG
AAGTTCAAGGTCCTGGGCAACACCGATCGGCATTCCATCAAGAAGAATCTCATTGGCGCTCTCCTGTTCG
ACAGCGGCGAGACGGCTGAGGCTACGCGGCTCAAGCGCACCGCCCGCAGGCGGTACACGCGCAGGAAGAA
TCGCATCTGCTACCTGCAGGAGATTTTCTCCAACGAGATGGCGAAGGTTGACGATTCTTTCTTCCACAGG
CTGGAGGAGTCATTCCTCGTGGAGGAGGATAAGAAGCACGAGCGGCATCCAATCTTCGGCAACATTGTCG
ACGAGGTTGCCTACCACGAGAAGTACCCTACGATCTACCATCTGCGGAAGAAGCTCGTGGACTCCACAGA
TAAGGCGGACCTCCGCCTGATCTACCTCGCTCTGGCCCACATGATTAAGTTCAGGGGCCATTTCCTGATC
GAGGGGGATCTCAACCCGGACAATAGCGATGTTGACAAGCTGTTCATCCAGCTCGTGCAGACGTACAACC
AGCTCTTCGAGGAGAACCCCATTAATGCGTCAGGCGTCGACGCGAAGGCTATCCTGTCCGCTAGGCTCTC
GAAGTCTCGGCGCCTCGAGAACCTGATCGCCCAGCTGCCGGGCGAGAAGAAGAACGGCCTGTTCGGGAAT
CTCATTGCGCTCAGCCTGGGGCTCACGCCCAACTTCAAGTCGAATTTCGATCTCGCTGAGGACGCCAAGC
TGCAGCTCTCCAAGGACACATACGACGATGACCTGGATAACCTCCTGGCCCAGATCGGCGATCAGTACGC
GGACCTGTTCCTCGCTGCCAAGAATCTGTCGGACGCCATCCTCCTGTCTGATATTCTCAGGGTGAACACC
GAGATTACGAAGGCTCCGCTCTCAGCCTCCATGATCAAGCGCTACGACGAGCACCATCAGGATCTGACCC
TCCTGAAGGCGCTGGTCAGGCAGCAGCTCCCCGAGAAGTACAAGGAGATCTTCTTCGATCAGTCGAAGAA
CGGCTACGCTGGGTACATTGACGGCGGGGCCTCTCAGGAGGAGTTCTACAAGTTCATCAAGCCGATTCTG
GAGAAGATGGACGGCACGGAGGAGCTGCTGGTGAAGCTCAATCGCGAGGACCTCCTGAGGAAGCAGCGGA
CATTCGATAACGGCAGCATCCCACACCAGATTCATCTCGGGGAGCTGCACGCTATCCTGAGGAGGCAGGA
GGACTTCTACCCTTTCCTCAAGGATAACCGCGAGAAGATCGAGAAGATTCTGACTTTCAGGATCCCGTAC
TACGTCGGCCCACTCGCTAGGGGCAACTCCCGCTTCGCTTGGATGACCCGCAAGTCAGAGGAGACGATCA
CGCCGTGGAACTTCGAGGAGGTGGTCGACAAGGGCGCTAGCGCTCAGTCGTTCATCGAGAGGATGACGAA
TTTCGACAAGAACCTGCCAAATGAGAAGGTGCTCCCTAAGCACTCGCTCCTGTACGAGTACTTCACAGTC
TACAACGAGCTGACTAAGGTGAAGTATGTGACCGAGGGCATGAGGAAGCCGGCTTTCCTGTCTGGGGAGC
AGAAGAAGGCCATCGTGGACCTCCTGTTCAAGACCAACCGGAAGGTCACGGTTAAGCAGCTCAAGGAGGA
CTACTTCAAGAAGATTGAGTGCTTCGATTCGGTCGAGATCTCTGGCGTTGAGGACCGCTTCAACGCCTCC
CTGGGGACCTACCACGATCTCCTGAAGATCATTAAGGATAAGGACTTCCTGGACAACGAGGAGAATGAGG
ATATCCTCGAGGACATTGTGCTGACACTCACTCTGTTCGAGGACCGGGAGATGATCGAGGAGCGCCTGAA
GACTTACGCCCATCTCTTCGATGACAAGGTCATGAAGCAGCTCAAGAGGAGGAGGTACACCGGCTGGGGG
AGGCTGAGCAGGAAGCTCATCAACGGCATTCGGGACAAGCAGTCCGGGAAGACGATCCTCGACTTCCTGA
AGAGCGATGGCTTCGCGAACCGCAATTTCATGCAGCTGATTCACGATGACAGCCTCACATTCAAGGAGGA
TATCCAGAAGGCTCAGGTGAGCGGCCAGGGGGACTCGCTGCACGAGCATATCGCGAACCTCGCTGGCTCG
CCAGCTATCAAGAAGGGGATTCTGCAGACCGTGAAGGTTGTGGACGAGCTGGTGAAGGTCATGGGCAGGC
ACAAGCCTGAGAACATCGTCATTGAGATGGCCCGGGAGAATCAGACCACGCAGAAGGGCCAGAAGAACTC
ACGCGAGAGGATGAAGAGGATCGAGGAGGGCATTAAGGAGCTGGGGTCCCAGATCCTCAAGGAGCACCCG
GTGGAGAACACGCAGCTGCAGAATGAGAAGCTCTACCTGTACTACCTCCAGAATGGCCGCGATATGTATG
TGGACCAGGAGCTGGATATTAACAGGCTCAGCGATTACGACGTCGATCATATCGTTCCACAGTCATTCCT
GAAGGATGACTCCATTGACAACAAGGTCCTCACCAGGTCGGACAAGAACCGGGGCAAGTCTGATAATGTT
CCTTCAGAGGAGGTCGTTAAGAAGATGAAGAACTACTGGCGCCAGCTCCTGAATGCCAAGCTGATCACGC
AGCGGAAGTTCGATAACCTCACAAAGGCTGAGAGGGGCGGGCTCTCTGAGCTGGACAAGGCGGGCTTCAT
CAAGAGGCAGCTGGTCGAGACACGGCAGATCACTAAGCACGTTGCGCAGATTCTCGACTCACGGATGAAC
ACTAAGTACGATGAGAATGACAAGCTGATCCGCGAGGTGAAGGTCATCACCCTGAAGTCAAAGCTCGTCT
CCGACTTCAGGAAGGATTTCCAGTTCTACAAGGTTCGGGAGATCAACAATTACCACCATGCCCATGACGC
GTACCTGAACGCGGTGGTCGGCACAGCTCTGATCAAGAAGTACCCAAAGCTCGAGAGCGAGTTCGTGTAC
GGGGACTACAAGGTTTACGATGTGAGGAAGATGATCGCCAAGTCGGAGCAGGAGATTGGCAAGGCTACCG
CCAAGTACTTCTTCTACTCTAACATTATGAATTTCTTCAAGACAGAGATCACTCTGGCCAATGGCGAGAT
CCGGAAGCGCCCCCTCATCGAGACGAACGGCGAGACGGGGGAGATCGTGTGGGACAAGGGCAGGGATTTC
GCGACCGTCAGGAAGGTTCTCTCCATGCCACAAGTGAATATCGTCAAGAAGACAGAGGTCCAGACTGGCG
GGTTCTCTAAGGAGTCAATTCTGCCTAAGCGGAACAGCGACAAGCTCATCGCCCGCAAGAAGGACTGGGA
TCCGAAGAAGTACGGCGGGTTCGACAGCCCCACTGTGGCCTACTCGGTCCTGGTTGTGGCGAAGGTTGAG
AAGGGCAAGTCCAAGAAGCTCAAGAGCGTGAAGGAGCTGCTGGGGATCACGATTATGGAGCGCTCCAGCT
TCGAGAAGAACCCGATCGATTTCCTGGAGGCGAAGGGCTACAAGGAGGTGAAGAAGGACCTGATCATTAA
GCTCCCCAAGTACTCACTCTTCGAGCTGGAGAACGGCAGGAAGCGGATGCTGGCTTCCGCTGGCGAGCTG
CAGAAGGGGAACGAGCTGGCTCTGCCGTCCAAGTATGTGAACTTCCTCTACCTGGCCTCCCACTACGAGA
AGCTCAAGGGCAGCCCCGAGGACAACGAGCAGAAGCAGCTGTTCGTCGAGCAGCACAAGCATTACCTCGA
CGAGATCATTGAGCAGATTTCCGAGTTCTCCAAGCGCGTGATCCTGGCCGACGCGAATCTGGATAAGGTC
CTCTCCGCGTACAACAAGCACCGCGACAAGCCAATCAGGGAGCAGGCTGAGAATATCATTCATCTCTTCA
CCCTGACGAACCTCGGCGCCCCTGCTGCTTTCAAGTACTTCGACACAACTATCGATCGCAAGAGGTACAC
AAGCACTAAGGAGGTCCTGGACGCGACCCTCATCCACCAGTCGATTACCGGCCTCTACGAGACGCGCATC
GACCTGTCTCAGCTCGGGGGCGACAAGCGGCCAGCGGCGACGAAGAAGGCGGGGCAGGCGAAGAAGAAGA
AGGGAGACGGATCAGGCGGGTCAACAAACCTCAGTGACATCATAGAGAAGGAAACTGGTAAGCAACTGGT
TATTCAAGAGAGCATTCTGATGCTCCCTGAGGAAGTCGAGGAAGTTATAGGAAACAAGCCTGAGAGCGAT
ATACTCGTGCATACGGCGTATGACGAGAGCACGGATGAAAATGTGATGCTCTTGACCAGCGATGCGCCAG
AATATAAACCCTGGGCACTGGTTATTCAGGACTCTAACGGGGAAAATAAAATCAAGATGCTCTCAGGTGG
CTCCCCAAAGAAGAAACGCAAGGTCAATTGGGAGGGCAGAGGAAGTCTTCTAACATGCGGTGACGTGGAG
GAGAATCCCGGCCCTATGGCTCCTAAGAAGAAGCGGAAGGTTGGTATTCACGGGGTGCCTGCGGCTATGG
CGTCAAATTTCACGCAGTTTGTTTTGGTTGATAACGGCGGGACTGGCGACGTTACAGTAGCTCCATCAAA
TTTTGCGAACGGAGTCGCTGAGTGGATTAGCTCAAATTCAAGGTCCCAGGCCTACAAGGTTACCTGTTCT
GTTAGGCAGAGTTCTGCGCAAAAAAGAAAATATACCATCAAGGTTGAAGTCCCTAAAGTTGCAACACAAA
CAGTCGGTGGTGTTGAGCTCCCTGTGGCAGCCTGGAGATCTTACTTAAACATGGAGCTAACAATTCCAAT
ATTCGCTACAAACTCTGATTGTGAACTGATTGTTAAGGCGATGCAAGGTCTCTTGAAAGATGGAAACCCT
ATACCGTCCGCTATCGCAGCTAACAGCGGTATCTATGGCTCTGGATCGGGGTCGGGTTCTGGCTCAACTA
GTTCAGGCGGGTCAACAAACCTCAGTGACATCATAGAGAAGGAAACTGGTAAGCAACTGGTTATTCAAGA
GAGCATTCTGATGCTCCCTGAGGAAGTCGAGGAAGTTATAGGAAACAAGCCTGAGAGCGATATACTCGTG
CATACGGCGTATGACGAGAGCACGGATGAAAATGTGATGCTCTTGACCAGCGATGCGCCAGAATATAAAC
CCTGGGCACTGGTTATTCAGGACTCTAACGGGGAAAATAAAATCAAGATGCTCTCAGGTGGCTCCCCAAA
GAAGAAACGCAAGGTTGGTACCAAGCGTCCTGCTGCCACCAAAAAGGCCGGACAGGCTAAGAAAAAGAAG
TAGTGGCGGCCGCCGACGTCCGATCGTTCAAACATTTGGCAATAAAGTTTCTTAAGATTGAATCCTGTTG
CCGGTCTTGCGATGATTATCATATAATTTCTGTTGAATTACGTTAAGCATGTAATAATTAACATGTAATG
CATGACGTTATTTATGAGATGGGTTTTTATGATTAGAGTCCCGCAATTATACATTTAATACGCGATAGAA
AACAAAATATAGCGCGCAAACTAGGATAAATTATCGCGCGCGGTGTCATCTATGTTACTAGATCGGGAAT
TGATCCCCCCTCGACAGCTTCCGGAAAGGGCGAATTCGCAACTTTGTATACAAAAGTTGAACGAGAAACG
TAAAATGATATAAATATCAATATATTAAATTAGATTTTGCATAAAAAACAGACTACATAATACTGTAAAA
CACAACATATCCAGTCACTATGCCATCCAGCTGATATCCCCTATAGTGAGTCGTATTACATGGTCATAGC
TGTTTCCTGGCAGCTCTGGCCCGTGTCTCAAAATCTCTGATGTTACATTGCACAAGATAAAAATATATCA
TCATGCCTCCTC
Features (pLannotate 1.2.2; 18 found; start..end, strand, type, name):
     96..119     +  promoter       Pc promoter (fragment): intI1 (promoter lies within the coding sequence); class 1 integron promoter
    295..351     +  CDS            GmR (fragment): gentamycin acetyltransferase; aacC1; confers resistance to gentamycin
    358..1149    +  CDS            SmR: aminoglycoside adenylyltransferase (Murphy, 1985); aadA; confers resistance to spectinomycin and streptomycin
   1242..1830    +  rep_origin     ori: high-copy-number ColE1/pMB1/pBR322/pUC origin of replication
   2013..2105    +  CDS            lacI (fragment): lac repressor; lacI; The lac repressor binds to the lac operator to inhibit transcription in E. coli. This inhibition can be relieved by adding lactose or isopropyl-β-D-thiogalactopyranoside (IPTG).
   2160..2187    -  terminator     rrnB T2 terminator: transcription terminator T2 from the E. coli rrnB gene
   2319..2362    +  terminator     rrnB T1 terminator: Escherichia coli rrnB; transcription terminator T1 from the E. coli rrnB gene
   2409..2445    -  CDS            lacZα (fragment): LacZα fragment of β-galactosidase; lacZ fragment
   2461..2560    +  protein_bind   attL1: mutant version of attL; recombination site for the Gateway® LR reaction LR Clonase™
   2576..3172    +  CDS            APOBEC3A: ABC3A_HUMAN - Experimental evidence at protein level: Swiss-Prot protein existence level 1. DNA deaminase (cytidine deaminase) with restriction activity against viruses, foreign DNA and mobility of retrotransposons. Exhibits antiviral activity against adeno-associated virus (AAV) and human T- cell leukemia virus type 1 (HTLV-1) and may inhibit the mobility of LTR and non-LTR retrotransposons. Selectively targets single-stranded DNA and can deaminate both methylcytosine and cytosine in foreign DNA. Can induce somatic hypermutation in the nuclear and mitochondrial DNA. May also play a role in th
   3269..3288    +  CDS            2xFLAG (fragment): two tandem FLAG® epitope tags
   3344..7444    +  CDS            cas9: CAS9_STRP1 - Also known as csn1 From Streptococcus pyogenes serotype M1.
   7514..7762    +  CDS            UGI: UNGI_BPPB2 - Experimental evidence at protein level: Swiss-Prot protein existence level 1. This protein binds specifically and reversibly to the host uracil-DNA glycosylase, preventing removal of uracil residues from PBS2 DNA by the host uracil-excision repair system. From Bacillus phage PBS2 (Bacteriophage PBS2).
   7907..8296    +  CDS            CAPSD_BPMS2: Experimental evidence at protein level: Swiss-Prot protein existence level 1. Acts as a translational repressor of viral replicase synthesis late in infection. This latter function is the result of capsid protein interaction with an RNA hairpin which contains the replicase ribosome-binding site. From Escherichia phage MS2 (Bacteriophage MS2).
   8345..8593    +  CDS            UGI: UNGI_BPPB2 - Experimental evidence at protein level: Swiss-Prot protein existence level 1. This protein binds specifically and reversibly to the host uracil-DNA glycosylase, preventing removal of uracil residues from PBS2 DNA by the host uracil-excision repair system. From Bacillus phage PBS2 (Bacteriophage PBS2).
   8702..8954    +  terminator     NOS terminator: nopaline synthase terminator and poly(A) signal
   8999..9122    +  protein_bind   attR5: mutant version of attR; recombination site for the Gateway® LR reaction LR Clonase™
   9140..9158    -  promoter       T7 promoter: promoter for bacteriophage T7 RNA polymerase
