[The description below was written by a language model from this plasmid's Addgene catalogue record and pLannotate feature annotations shown in this document.]
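Description:
pYPQ269E2 is a 9,252 bp Gateway entry clone built on the pYPQ255 backbone and intended for assembling plant cytosine base editor expression vectors. It is maintained in E. coli at high copy through a ColE1/pUC-type origin and selected with spectinomycin via the aadA (SmR) aminoglycoside adenylyltransferase gene. Small remnants of a gentamicin resistance gene, lacI and lacZα, along with rrnB T1/T2 terminators that insulate the cloning region, are also annotated in the backbone.

The payload lies between attL1 and attR5 sites, which allow it to be combined with other entry clones and moved into a destination vector in a multisite LR recombination. It encodes A3A/Y130F-CBE_V04. This editor consists of human APOBEC3A cytidine deaminase carrying the Y130F substitution, fused to a Streptococcus pyogenes Cas9 recorded as zCas9 with the D10A nickase mutation, followed by a uracil glycosylase inhibitor (UGI) from phage PBS2. A T2A self-cleaving peptide then separates a second product, the MS2 coat protein fused to another UGI copy. MS2 coat protein binds a specific RNA hairpin, so this arrangement presumably allows additional UGI to be recruited to the target through hairpin-bearing guide RNAs, although the record does not describe the guide scaffold. UGI blocks excision of the uracil produced by deamination, favouring clean C-to-T outcomes. A FLAG tag fragment is annotated between the deaminase and Cas9, and a NOS terminator provides the polyadenylation signal.

No plant promoter is annotated within the att-flanked cassette, so expression presumably depends on a promoter supplied by the destination vector. The construct is used for C-to-T base editing in plants.
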