Addgene plasmid #164721: pYPQ269E2
Purpose: Gateway entry clone (attL1 & attR5) A3A/Y130F-CBE_V04 for C-T base editing
Depositing lab: Yiping Qi. Depositing organization: University of Maryland, College Park. Publication: Improved plant cytosine base editors with high editing activity, purity, and specificity. Ren Q, Sretenovic S, Liu G, Zhong Z, Wang J, Huang L, Tang X, Guo Y, Liu L, Wu Y, Zhou J, Zhao Y, Yang H, He Y, Liu S, Yin D, Mayorga R, Zheng X, Zhang T, Qi Y, Zhang Y. Plant Biotechnol J. 2021 May 27. doi: 10.1111/pbi.13635. PubMed 34042262.
Backbone
  Vector backbone: pYPQ255
  Total vector size (bp): 9252
  Vector type: Plant Expression, CRISPR ; Gateway compatible A3A/Y130F-CBE_V04 entry clone
Growth in bacteria
  Bacterial resistance: Spectinomycin, 50 μg/mL
  Growth temperature: 37°C
  Growth strain: DH5alpha
  Copy number: High Copy
Gene/Insert
  Gene/Insert name: A3A(Y130F)-zCas9(D10A)-UGI-T2A-MS2-UGI
Terms and licenses: Academic/Nonprofit Terms; Industry Terms: Not Available to Industry
How to cite: pYPQ269E2 was a gift from Yiping Qi (Addgene plasmid # 164721 ; http://n2t.net/addgene:164721 ; RRID:Addgene_164721)
